Addgene plasmid #83785: pLMB713
Purpose: Salicylic acid biosensor plasmid
Depositing lab: Philip Poole. Publication: Bacterial Biosensors for in Vivo Spatiotemporal Mapping of Root Secretion. Pini F, East AK, Appia-Ayme C, Tomek J, Karunakaran R, Mendoza-Suarez M, Edwards A, Terpolilli JJ, Roworth J, Downie JA, Poole PS. Plant Physiol. 2017 Jul;174(3):1289-1306. doi: 10.1104/pp.16.01302. Epub 2017 May 11. PubMed 28495892.
Backbone
  Vector backbone: pIJ11268
  Backbone size w/o insert (bp): 16260
  Total vector size (bp): 17374
Growth in bacteria
  Bacterial resistance: Tetracycline, 10 μg/mL
  Growth temperature: 37°C
  Growth strain: E. coli S17-1
  Copy number: Low Copy
Gene/Insert
  Gene/Insert name: Region upstream RL1329 (salA) containing all of RL1328 (salR)
  Species: Rhizobium leguminosarum bv. viciae, strain 3841
  Insert size (bp): 1114
  Cloning method: Restriction Enzyme; 5′ cloning site BamHI (not destroyed); 3′ cloning site KpnI (not destroyed)
  Sequencing primers: 5′ CCATCTTTGCCCTACCGTAT; 3′ AAACCGACGCCATCACCCAG
Terms and licenses: Academic/Nonprofit Terms; Industry Terms: Not Available to Industry
How to cite: pLMB713 was a gift from Philip Poole (Addgene plasmid # 83785 ; http://n2t.net/addgene:83785 ; RRID:Addgene_83785)
