[The description below was written by a language model from this plasmid's Addgene catalogue record and pLannotate feature annotations shown in this document.]
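Description:
pLMB713 is a low-copy, broad-host-range bacterial reporter plasmid built on the pIJ11268 backbone and designed as a salicylic acid biosensor. It replicates through the IncP (RK2-type) oriV together with its trans-acting initiator gene trfA. Stable inheritance is supported by the parA/parB partition genes and the parDE toxin–antitoxin module, which eliminates plasmid-free segregants by post-segregational killing. An IncP oriT allows conjugal mobilisation, consistent with propagation in the mobilising E. coli strain S17-1, from which the plasmid can be transferred into other Gram-negative bacteria. Selection is by tetracycline, conferred by the tetA efflux gene with its regulator tetR. The feature table also detects an AmpR (β-lactamase) cassette, although the catalogue lists only tetracycline. Small fragments of klaC, Tn5 transposase, lacI, the lac promoter region and a CloDF13 origin appear to be backbone remnants.

The reporter is the Photorhabdus luminescens luxCDABE operon, which encodes both the luciferase subunits (LuxA/LuxB) and the fatty acid reductase components that make its aldehyde substrate, so light is produced without added substrate. The 1,114 bp insert from Rhizobium leguminosarum bv. viciae 3841, cloned between BamHI and KpnI, comprises the region upstream of RL1329 (salA) and all of RL1328 (salR). The insert is not annotated in the feature table, but an unannotated gap lies directly upstream of luxC, which would fit a promoter fusion. The presumed logic is that salR supplies a regulator and the salA upstream region drives lux in response to salicylic acid, though the record does not describe this mechanism. The associated work used such biosensors for in vivo spatiotemporal mapping of root secretion.
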