Features (pLannotate 1.2.2; 23 found; start..end, strand, type, name):
    117..748     +  rep_origin     oriV: incP origin of replication
    812..1090    +  CDS            klaC (fragment): KLAC_ECOLX - Also known as telB. Protein predicted: Swiss-Prot protein existence level 4. Belongs to the kla operon, which is associated with cryptic tellurite resistance, and IncW plasmid fertility inhibition. From Escherichia coli.
   1114..1437    +  CDS            tnpA (fragment): TN5P_ECOLX - Also known as tnp. Experimental evidence at protein level: Swiss-Prot protein existence level 1. Mediates transposition of transposon Tn5 by a 'cut and paste' mechanism. First, the monomeric transposase binds the 19 bp inverted DNA repeats flanking the transposon. Then, dimerization of the DNA- bound transposase creates a synaptic DNA complex. After nicking of the first DNA strand, excision of the transposon proceeds through a series of intermediates. The transposase then mediates the insertion of the transposon at a new site by strand transfer. The activity of the wild- type tran
   1485..2633    +  CDS            trfA: trans-acting replication protein that binds to and activates oriV
   2685..3797    -  CDS            LuxE: LuxE; luxE; from the Photorhabdus luminescens bioluminescence operon
   3976..4959    -  CDS            LuxB: LuxB luciferase subunit; luxB; from the Photorhabdus luminescens bioluminescence operon
   4974..6056    -  CDS            LuxA: LuxA luciferase subunit; luxA; from the Photorhabdus luminescens bioluminescence operon
   6105..7028    -  CDS            LuxD: LuxD acyltransferase; luxD; from the Photorhabdus luminescens bioluminescence operon
   7041..8483    -  CDS            LuxC: LuxC fatty acid reductase; luxC; from the Photorhabdus luminescens bioluminescence operon
  10388..11044   -  CDS            parA: PARA4_ECOLX - Protein inferred from homology: Swiss-Prot protein existence level 3. Involved in plasmid partition. From Escherichia coli.
  11008..11850   -  CDS            parB: PARB4_ECOLX - Protein predicted: Swiss-Prot protein existence level 4. Involved in plasmid partition. From Escherichia coli.
  11979..12227   +  CDS            parD: PARD_ECOLX - Experimental evidence at protein level: Swiss-Prot protein existence level 1. Antitoxin component of a type II toxin-antitoxin (TA) system involved in plasmid partition. Inhibits the anti-DNA gyrase activity of toxin ParE; reverses and restores gyrase catalytic activity in vitro. The parDE operon alone is capable of stabilizing an RK2-derived minireplicon under defined growth conditions in several different Gram- negative bacteria. It does so by the post-segregational killing (PSK) of plasmid-free cells, also referred to as a plasmid addiction system. Binds its own promoter, autor
  12227..12535   +  CDS            parE: PARE_ECOLX - Experimental evidence at protein level: Swiss-Prot protein existence level 1. Toxin component of a type II toxin-antitoxin (TA) system involved in plasmid partition. Acts by inhibiting DNA gyrase, converting supercoiled plasmid DNA into a singly cleaved linear form in an ATP-dependent fashion. To do so it probably interacts with one of the gyrase subunits. Gyrase inhibition is prevented by antitoxin ParD, and is reversed in vitro by incubation with ParD. In cells that have lost the plasmid filamentation and growth inhibition occur; this is suppressed when ParD is supplied in trans
  12963..12985   -  protein_bind   lac operator (fragment): The lac repressor binds to the lac operator to inhibit transcription in E. coli. This inhibition can be relieved by adding lactose or isopropyl-β-D-thiogalactopyranoside (IPTG). lac repressor encoded by lacI
  12989..13019   -  promoter       lac promoter: promoter for the E. coli lac operon
  13034..13055   -  protein_bind   CAP binding site: CAP binding activates transcription in the presence of cAMP. E. coli catabolite activator protein
  13068..13156   -  CDS            lacI (fragment): lac repressor; lacI; The lac repressor binds to the lac operator to inhibit transcription in E. coli. This inhibition can be relieved by adding lactose or isopropyl-β-D-thiogalactopyranoside (IPTG).
  13243..13351   -  oriT           oriT: incP origin of transfer
  13528..13632   +  promoter       AmpR promoter: bla
  13633..14493   +  CDS            AmpR: β-lactamase; bla; confers resistance to ampicillin, carbenicillin, and related antibiotics
  14649..14684   +  rep_origin     CloDF13 ori (fragment): Plasmids containing the CloDF13 (CDF) origin of replication can be propagated in E. coli cells that contain additional plasmids with compatible origins.
  15020..16219   -  CDS            TcR: tetracycline efflux protein; tetA; confers resistance to tetracycline
  16325..16975   +  CDS            TetR: tetracycline resistance regulatory protein; tetR
>Addgene plasmid #83785 | pLMB713 | addgene full sequence | sequence record 171000 | Addgene NGS Result
CCGCAGGGAAATTCTCGTCCTTGCGAGAACCGGCTATGTCGTGCTGCGCATCGAGCCTGCGCCCTTGGCT
TGTCTCGCCCCTCTCCGCGTCGCTACGGGGCTTCCAGCGCCTTTCCGACGCTCACCGGGCTGGTTGCCCT
CGCCGCTGGGCTGGCGGCCGTCTATGGCCCTGCAAACGCGCCAGAAACGCCGTCGAAGCCGTGTGCGAGA
CACCGCGGCCGCCGGCGTTGTGGATACCTCGCGGAAAACTTGGCCCTCACTGACAGATGAGGGGCGGACG
TTGACACTTGAGGGGCCGACTCACCCGGCGCGGCGTTGACAGATGAGGGGCAGGCTCGATTTCGGCCGGC
GACGTGGAGCTGGCCAGCCTCGCAAATCGGCGAAAACGCCTGATTTTACGCGAGTTTCCCACAGATGATG
TGGACAAGCCTGGGGATAAGTGCCCTGCGGTATTGACACTTGAGGGGCGCGACTACTGACAGATGAGGGG
CGCGATCCTTGACACTTGAGGGGCAGAGTGCTGACAGATGAGGGGCGCACCTATTGACATTTGAGGGGCT
GTCCACAGGCAGAAAATCCAGCATTTGCAAGGGTTTCCGCCCGTTTTTCGGCCACCGCTAACCTGTCTTT
TAACCTGCTTTTAAACCAATATTTATAAACCTTGTTTTTAACCAGGGCTGCGCCCTGTGCGCGTGACCGC
GCACGCCGAAGGGGGGTGCCCCCCCTTCTCGAACCCTCCCGGCCCGCTAACGCGGGCCTCCCATCCCCCC
AGGGGCTGCGCCCCTCGGCCGCGAACGGCCTCACCCCAAAAATGGCAGCGCTGGCAGTCCTTGCCATTGC
CGGGATCGGGGCAGTAACGGGATGGGCGATCAGCCCGAGCGCGACGCCCGGAAGCATTGACGTGCCGCAG
GTGCTGGCATCGACATTCAGCGACCAGGTGCCGGGCAGTGAGGGCGGCGGCCTGGGTGGCGGCCTGCCCT
TCACTTCGGCCGTCGGGGCATTCACGGACTTCATGGCGGGGCCGGCAATTTTTACCTTGGGCATTCTTGG
CATAGTGGTCGCGGGTGCCGTGCTCGTGTTCGGGGGTGAATTAATTCCCCGGATCGATCCGTCAGCTTCA
CGCTGCCGCAAGCACTCAGGGCGCAAGGGCTGCTAAAGGAAGCGGAACACGTAGAAAGCCAGTCCGCAGA
AACGGTGCTGACCCCGGATGAATGTCAGCTACTGGGCTATCTGGACAAGGGAAAACGCAAGCGCAAAGAG
AAAGCAGGTAGCTTGCAGTGGGCTTACATGGCGATAGCTAGACTGGGCGGTTTTATGGACAGCAAGCGAA
CCGGAATTGCCAGCTGGGGCGCCCTCTGGTAAGGTTGGGAAGCCCTGCAAAGTAAACTGGATGGCTTTCT
TGCCGCCAAGGATCTGATGGCGCAGGGGATCAAGATCGACGGATCGATCCGGGGAATTCCGGGGCAATCC
CGCAAGGAGGGTGAATGAATCGGACGTTTGACCGGAAGGCATACAGGCAAGAACTGATCGACGCGGGGTT
TTCCGCCGAGGATGCCGAAACCATCGCAAGCCGCACCGTCATGCGTGCGCCCCGCGAAACCTTCCAGTCC
GTCGGCTCGATGGTCCAGCAAGCTACGGCCAAGATCGAGCGCGACAGCGTGCAACTGGCTCCCCCTGCCC
TGCCCGCGCCATCGGCCGCCGTGGAGCGTTCGCGTCGTCTCGAACAGGAGGCGGCAGGTTTGGCGAAGTC
GATGACCATCGACACGCGAGGAACTATGACGACCAAGAAGCGAAAAACCGCCGGCGAGGACCTGGCAAAA
CAGGTCAGCGAGGCCAAGCAGGCCGCGTTGCTGAAACACACGAAGCAGCAGATCAAGGAAATGCAGCTTT
CCTTGTTCGATATTGCGCCGTGGCCGGACACGATGCGAGCGATGCCAAACGACACGGCCCGCTCTGCCCT
GTTCACCACGCGCAACAAGAAAATCCCGCGCGAGGCGCTGCAAAACAAGGTCATTTTCCACGTCAACAAG
GACGTGAAGATCACCTACACCGGCGTCGAGCTGCGGGCCGACGATGACGAACTGGTGTGGCAGCAGGTGT
TGGAGTACGCGAAGCGCACCCCTATCGGCGAGCCGATCACCTTCACGTTCTACGAGCTTTGCCAGGACCT
GGGCTGGTCGATCAATGGCCGGTATTACACGAAGGCCGAGGAATGCCTGTCGCGCCTACAGGCGACGGCG
ATGGGCTTCACGTCCGACCGCGTTGGGCACCTGGAATCGGTGTCGCTGCTGCACCGCTTCCGCGTCCTGG
ACCGTGGCAAGAAAACGTCCCGTTGCCAGGTCCTGATCGACGAGGAAATCGTCGTGCTGTTTGCTGGCGA
CCACTACACGAAATTCATATGGGAGAAGTACCGCAAGCTGTCGCCGACGGCCCGACGGATGTTCGACTAT
TTCAGCTCGCACCGGGAGCCGTACCCGCTCAAGCTGGAAACCTTCCGCCTCATGTGCGGATCGGATTCCA
CCCGCGTGAAGAAGTGGCGCGAGCAGGTCGGCGAAGCCTGCGAAGAGTTGCGAGGCAGCGGCCTGGTGGA
ACACGCCTGGGTCAATGATGACCTGGTGCATTGCAAACGCTAGGGCCTTGTGGGGTCAGTTCCGGCTGGG
GGTTCAGCAGCCACCTGCAGGTCATCAACTATCAAACGCTTCGGTTAAGCTTAAAGCACACCCTTTCTGC
GTCCTCGTATTGACGCGACGTAAAATTTCAACGAGCACGCCGGGATACTTACCATATTCTCTGCTAATTA
TCCCGACATCATCGGTAACAATAAATGCTGGATAACTGGTTGCTGACGCATCCATATAACTCATCAACCC
CGGCGTTCCATCAGGTACAGGTTTCAACGTTTCAGGATCAAGCGCTCGCGCATATACCCACGGCGGAACA
TGTTTACGCTGCATTTCATCCTCAAAGAAACAAGTGTTGAGTTCAACTTGATTAAATATATCTCGGATCT
GACTAATATCACTGAGATTGAAAGTATCAAATAAAAGATGATTGAAATCATCACGTTTCAGAGATTCTTT
TTCGTAACTTTTCCAGCCGCCTCCGGTTATGATATAAAGGCTTTTATCTCCAGAAAATGAGATTTTTTTA
TCTTTCATATAATGGCAGAGTAAATAAATAAAGTATGGCGAACCAATAAGACAAAGATCTTTCCCTTGAT
TTTTTATTCGTTCAAGACTATTCAATGTTTTAACAAAATCTATTCGTTCTTCTGTTACGGTAAATGTCGT
AGGATATAACAATTCCACCAAACTCATAACATATTTAAACCAAATATTATGAGCATTAAATCTATCTGGT
CCCAAATTGACTAATTCTATTTGATGATCAAACCAACTACCAACATATTTCATGCCATAACTCACAGAGC
CTAAGAGTCTCTCAATACTTAATCTGTCACGCGCCACCTGACTTTTTAAACCATTCGTGCCGCTACTGGT
AAACCAACTTTCAATCTCGTTTTCCTGAGAAGTTAATAAGCGAGTAAACTTAAAAACCGATGTTGGGAAT
ACAGGTATGTCATCAATTTCCGTAATATTGTCATCTACTTTGTGTGCCTGACAGTAGTGACGATATTCTC
GACAATGTTTATAATGATTACGAAATGCATCAAGCACAAGTTTCTTTCTGATTTTTTCCTGCTCGTCGTA
AGACCACACTAATGGATCGCTCGAAAAAATCAAATCATCAATTTCTGAGCTTGCTGTAATTTCTTGTTTA
TCAACATATGAAGTCATACCTGTTTTACTCCTCAAGATAATATTAGAAAGTATGGCAGCACTGCTGTCAT
ACTCTTTTATACCCTTCATCTTTCAAGCTGCTGCTTTGTTGGCTGCTTTCACTCACCCCAGTCACATAGT
TATCTATGCTCCTGGGGATTCGTTCACTTGCCGCCTCGCTGCAACTCGAAATCTATTAGGTATATTCCAT
GTGGTACTTCTTAATATTATCATCAACAATATTGATTACATTTTTTTGGCTCATCAAATCATTCATTGGT
TCAAAGGACAGCAATACACTTTTCGCACCACACTTTTCAATTGCCAACTTAGCCGCAGTTATACACTCCG
TATAATTTCCGACAGCGTTTTCTGCAATTATTTCTTCAAGTTTATTTTCGAAATTTTCATTAGGGTGCAT
TTCAAGAACATAATCACTAATAAATGCACGCGTCTCTTGTTTAGCTTTATTACTATCTTCGTTATAGTTA
ACTAATATCATTAACTGATGGTCTATCTCTGATAGGTCAACGTCATATTTATCCGCAACGGCTTTATATC
TTTCAGCATATTCATATCTAACATCATTAGAATCATCCCACTTAAAGATGAGAGGAATACCTTTTTTGGC
CGCCCACTCAACAATATGATGACTGGTTGCTGTTACATATTTCCGAGGTCCGCCTGGCGTATAAGCATGG
GGATTTACAGATATTTTAGGGAAGCTATAAAAATCGTTATCTGGATTACAATAGCCTGTTGTTAAAGCAT
CGTTAATGATTTCATAACACTCTTCAAATAGTTGCTGTTGATATTCAACCGGGCGATTAAAAAAATGCAT
TTCATCTTTTTTTTCGCAATCACTAAACCCTAAAATAAATCTCCCTTCACTTAACTGATCCAATAAGCAA
GCTTCCTCCGCTATGCGGACAGGATGATGAGTTGTAATGATGTGATTTAATGAACCAATTTTAATTTTCT
CTGTTAAACCGAGCAGAAAACCAGAAACAGTCAGAGGAGCGCCGACAACACCATTATCTGAAAAATGATT
TTCATACACTAAAATCTGTTCAAAATTCAACTTATCAACATACTCCGTTATTTCCTGCATGCGAACTATA
CTTTGTTCTTGAACAGTTGTTGAATTGATGAAGTTAAGGAAGAACAATCCAAATTTCATTTCTTTCTCCT
TAGCTAATATAATAGCGAACGTTGTTTTTCTTTAAGAAATGGCATGACATCAGACTGGAAGAGCTTCATG
GAAGCAATAATTTCGTCTACTGTTCCATTAGCTTCAAATCCACAACAAATATTTGATATTCCTGTAGCAT
CAATGTCTTTTTGAATTATGTCAATACATTCCTGCGGCGTTCCCACGGGATTGATTTCGTAACTGTAATC
AATACGGCGATTAGTATCTTTATGTCCTTTTAATACAAAGTCACGCCACTGCCCTTTATTGAAATCATAA
CCTCTTGTTTGGTCTGAATCATCAAAAATAGTCGTAGCATTCACATAAGAATCATACCAATGCCCCAGAA
ATTTCCGGCAAATCTCTTTCGCTTTAATTGAGTCATGATCTACAGATGTTATATATGATAAGCAATGGTC
GATATTATGAATATCGTGCCCATATTCTTGAGCCACTTCATTATAAAGCTCAAGTTGTGCTTTCTTTTCG
TTAGTATTTATAATCCAACTTAATATCATCGGTAGGCCAAATTGAGCAGCCCACTCAGTCGTCGAAGCTG
ATTCAGCCACCACATAAACCGGTGCGCCACCTCTGCTATACGCCGCGGGGTTTACTTTTACCTTATGGAA
CTTGATATGTTCATTATCAGCTTCCATATATCCCTCTGTCATGCCATTCTTTATCAGCCCGTACCAGCAT
TCCGCTAAGGCGCGACTGTTATTCATATCTGTGCCGAATACGCGAAAGTCCTTGTTGTAAAGCCCTCGGC
AAATACCAAACCGAAATCGTCCTTTTGACATTTGATCCAATAAATTCACATCTTCAAGTTGGCGTACTGG
ATGGGCTGTGGGAAGAACAATAGCGGCAGTTCCTACATTCAATTTTTTAGTCGCGCCAAGTAAATATGCA
GCAGCGACATAAGGGTTACCAAGCAAACCAAACTCCGTGAAATGATGCTCCAGTAACCATACGGTATCAA
AACCACACTCCTCAGAGATGCGACCTAATTTAACCAAACGTTTCATTACCTCTGTTTGAGAAAATTGGGG
AGGTTGGTATGTAAGCAAAAAGTTTCCAAATTTCATAGAGAGTCCTTATATTGCTATTTGAGTGATAGAA
TATCTCAATAGATTTTAAGACAGAGAAATTGCTTGATTTTCAATCTCAATTCTCATTCGGCGTTCATTGA
CTGTCGCAATAGTTAAATGTTCAAATGACGGTTCAGTAATATCAACATCAATATCCAGATGATCATTATC
CATCGCGATAGCGGCTTTCGTAACCGATTGATAAAAATTGCGCAGGACCACTAAATTTTCACTCAAGTCA
TGCGAACTTCCTAACAAAGAATATATCTTGCATCGATTACTACGAATATTTGATAACAATGTGATAACTT
CATCTTGCTTGACCCAATTATCGTTATTTGCAGTAAAAGCAATAAACGGTATATCAAGATACATCATGTT
ATTAATTGTAGAAGCTAAATCTTCCCAACCAAAATCAAGACAATCTCTCGCAAAGACTTCAGCACCCAAT
TTATGGCCTTCAAAATCTAGATTATTCGGCAATTCATTAATGGGTAGACTGAGATAATCAAACCCTAAAG
CTCTTTCAAGAGAATATCTTAAGTTAACAACACCGACTGCGGTGATTAAAAACGAAGCATTGATTTCAGA
TAGGCTTGCATAAGCTATCCGCGCAGATAAGCTTGAAGCCAACATACCGAAGTTATTTATTTTTCGTGTA
GTTAACCAATCAACCACTGCTAACAAGCTCTGCTTTCCTATAGACATTGTAAATTCATCAATTGTCCCTG
AACTCAATCCAACGTGGTGAAGCGAATCATAGCGGATCACATGAAATCCATTCCGCGATAAATATTCCGC
CAGACCAGCAAAATGATCCATCCTGCGGGCAAAACCAGACGCAATAATAATGGCATTCTTTCTCTTTGGG
CTGTTTTCTTCTGGCAGCGTTTCCCAAACATGAATTTTTTTATTTCCTTCAACACAAATAACGTGGTCGA
TGGTTTTATATTTTGATTCATTTTCCATACTTTTTACCTATTATGGGACAAATACAAGGAACTTATCTTC
TTCCAGGAATCGAGTCTGTTCTATTTCAACCGCAACATCCTTAGCCGTATAGTTAGATGGCCTTTCATGA
GAAATATATGTCACTAATCGTTGCAACGGTCTCATTCCGTCATGAGATCCACCAACTCGAAATATGTTAT
TCATTCCTGCTTCTACAATCCTTTCCGCACCTTTTAATGCTAACGCATCTCGATATTTAAATGATGACTC
CCAAGGAAAAATAGATATGGTTTGCGTCTTATTTTTTTGAACATAAGGCAATATTTGCTCAATATTATCG
ACGTGATGAAGGTACACACATCTGCCAAGTGGTTGATTAAATTCCACACCTGCATTTGACTCAATAATCA
TCCAACGTTGATGAATATCCACCTCTACTTTTAATCCAGCAAACAAGCTTTCTTTTTGAACTAAAGAATA
GGCCGCCTTTTCATCAAAATCTTTTTTGGCATTCGGTAATATATGCGCATATAGATTAAGTTTTTCTATC
AACGCTAACTTAAATTCCTCATAATGATTTCCCATGTAATATATGTTTTGGGCAGAAAAACAAGCTCGCT
GATCGTAAAAACAAACATCATGAGCCGCACCTGTCGCTGCGGACGTCAAATCAACAGGATTATCGATAAT
GCAAAGACTCTTTTTAGAACCAAATTTAATCACATCAGCATAAGATGGCGCATGCTCTACCGCCCAATTA
ATCGCATCTGGCCCTCCCCAAGCGACAATAACATCCGCATGTTGCATAATTTCTTTTGCGAGTGATGTAT
CACCTTGGTGGGGCCAATATATAACAGATAAAGAGCGCGTTATCGGATGATTAGGGTCTACATCAATAAA
ACTTAACGCTAATGCATTAGCGGTAAAAGGATCGGTTGACGATGTTTTTATAATACACTGATTCTTAGTT
AAAATTGCGCGTAATATAGACATGATCCCAGATAATGGAACATTACCTGCCAACAGATGTACAGATTTAC
CTTTCGGAAAAGCCCGAACATAACTTTCATCCTGAGGTAGCCATTCATCCATGATATGGCGAGAACCAAG
TTCATTTTCTACAACATCATAAAGGCCGCCTTTAGAACATAAAATCATAGATATCCAATTGGCCTCTAGC
TTAGCCATTTCTTCTGAATATCCCATATATTTTTTTAAGTCACGAATGTATGTCCTGCGTCTTGAGTATT
CTTCATTTTTCCATCTTTGCCCTACCGTATAGAGAAAATTGACAATGTTATGCAACCGTAATTCGTTATT
TCCATTACAATCAATAATGTTTTTTACATGAGAGTCATTCAATATTGGCAGGTAAACACTATTATCACCA
AAATTAATGGATTGCACTAAATCATCACCTTCGGGAAAGATTTCAACCTGGCCGTTAATAATGAATGAAA
TTTTTTTAGTCATACGTATCCTCCAAGCCTGAATTCGTTTAAACGGATCCCAGCCTCCCTCGCACTTTCG
AAAACGTCTTTGCGGGGCAACTCGACCATCGTCATTCTCCTTCACCGTTGGCCTCCTCTGCGAGAGGCCC
TGTTCGATGCGAAGGAAAATGCACCCTGACATTCATTTTGATAATCTGCTTAAATCGGGAAGGATCATCA
ACTCTCAGCGGATAATCCGAGGGCAATATGGATCGACTAACCAGCCTCATGGTGTTTGGCCGCGTGGTGG
AATGCGGCGGTTTTTCCGCCGCCGCGCGCCGGCTCAACATGTCCGTCACCATGGTCGGCAATCACGTGCA
ATCGCTGGAGGACCGGCTCGGCGTGCGGCTGCTTAACCGCACGACGCGCAAGGTCAGCCTGACGGAGACC
GGCAAATATTATTATGAGCGCTCGTCGCAGATCCTGGCCGAACTCGATGAGGCGGACCGGACGGCCGGCG
CGCTGAGCACGACGCCGCGGGGCACGCTGAAGGTCTATACCAGCAGTGCCATCGTGCGTTTCCTGCTGCC
CGTCGTCAGCGAATTTATGGAGCTTTATCCGTCGATCTCACTCGATTTCAGCGTCGGCGAACGGATGGTC
GACATGATCGAGGATGGCTACGACCTGGTGATGCGCACCGTACCGCCGCCGGATTCATCACTCGTCGCCC
GCAAGCTGACACCCTGGCGCCATATGCTCGTCTGCTCGCCGGCCTATTTCCAGAGCCATCCGATGCCGAA
GACGCCGGCCGAGGTCGCCGATCACAATTGCCTGCAATATGCCTATTACCCCTATGGCGACGAATGGCGC
TTCGAGGATGGCGAGGGGAACAAGGAGAGCGTCAAGATCAGCGGCAACGTCGTCTCCAACAGCGCCGAGA
TGCTGCGTTTCCTGACGCTGACCGGGCGGGGCATCTTCCTGGCGCCGAGTTTCGTGGTGTTCGACGACAT
CGCCGAAGGGCGGCTGGTGAAGATCATGCCGGACTACCGGCCGGTGGAATTCAACATCAACGCCGTCTAC
CCCAACCGCAGCCATCTGCCGACGAAGGTGCGGCTGTTCATCGATCTCTTGGCGGAGAGATTTGCTGAGC
ATCGGAAGTGGATGACGTGAGGGGTAATTTTACATTGGAGGTCACCCTTCGGTACCCCCACCGCGGACTC
TGACTACAACCGTGCGCAAGGCGCATTAGGGAGGATGTATGTATGTAATCGCCTGCGGCATCGTTGCCGG
CTTGGCGGCTGCGGTGGCCCTGTTGGGCTTCACGCCGATGATGGAGGCGCTTGCCGCCGGCGAACGCCGC
AAGGCACTCGCGCAATGGACGCGGACGATGTTCCTGGTGCTGCTGCCTGTCGTGCTGATGTGCGCGCCCA
TCGGGTCCAGCATTTACGACGCCGTGCAAGCGGACGCTGGCAAGCCCATCGCTTTCCACAACGGCCGGAT
CACGGTCGTCATGGCCCTGGTCGGCAGCTTGGCCGTTGTCCTGGTCGCGGCTGCGCGTGCGGTGGTCAAC
CGCAAGCATGCCAGCTTCTGGTTCGTCGGCTGGGTGATGGCGTCGGTTTTGGCCGGCGGCGTCGGCGCGA
TCGCCAGCGCGAAGCAACTGGCGTTCCTCGGCGAACATAGCGGCATGGTGGCCTTCGGCTTCTTCCGCGA
CCAGGTGAAGGACATGCACTGCGATGCGGACGTGATCCTGGCCCGGTGGGATGAAAAGGCGAACTCGCCG
GTGGTCTACCGCTGCCCGAAGGCGTACCTGCTCAACAGGTTCGCATCCGCGCCCTTCGTGCCCTGGCCGG
ACTACACCGAGGGGGAAAGCGAGGATCTAGGTAGGGCGCTCGCAGCGGCCCTGCGGGACGCGAAAAGGTG
AGAAAAGCCGGGCACTGCCCGGCTTTATTTTTGCTGCTGCGCGTTCCAGGCCGCCCACACTCGTTTGACC
TGGCTCGGGCTGCATCCGACCAGCTTGGCCGTCTTGGCAATGCTCGATCCGCCGGAGCGAAGCGTGATGA
TGCGGTCGTGCATGCCGGCGTCACGTTTGCGGCCGGTGTAGCGGCCGGCGGCCTTCGCCAACTGGACACC
CTGACGTTGACGCTCGCGCCGATCCTCGTAGTCGTCGCGGGCCATCTGCAAGGCGAGCTTCAAAAGCATG
TCCTGGACGGATTCCAGAACGATTTTCGCCACTCCGTTCGCCTCGGCGGCCAGCTCCGACAGGTCCACCA
CGCCAGGCACGGCCAGCTTGGCCCCTTTGGCCCGGATCGACGCAACCAGGCGCTCGGCCTCGGCCAACGG
CAAGCGGCTGATGCGGTCGATCTTCTCCGCAACGACGACTTCACCAGGTTGCAGGTCCGCGATCATGCGC
AGCAGCTCGGGCCGGTCGGCGCGTGCGCCGGACGCCTTCTCGCGGTAGATGCCGGCGACGTAGTACCCGG
CGGCCCGCGTGGCCGCTACAAGGCTCTCCTGGCGTTCAAGATTCTGCTCGTCCGTACTGGCGCGCAGGTA
GATGCGGGCGACCTTCAACCTTCGTCCCTCCGGTTGTTGCTCTCGCGTCGCCATTTCCACGGCTCGACGG
CGTGCGGATCGGACCAGAGGCCGACGCGCTTGCCTCGCGCCTCCTGTTCGAGCCGCAGCATTTCAGGGTC
GGCCGCGCGGCCGTGGAAGCGATAGGCCCACGCCATGCCCTGGTGAACCATCGCGGCGTTGACGTTGCGC
GGCTGCGGCGGCCGGCTGGCCAGCTCCATGTTGACCCACACGGTGCCCAGCGTGCGGCCGTAACGGTCGG
TGTCCTTCTCGTCGACCAGGACGTGCCGGCGGAACACCATGCCGGCCAGCGCCTGGCGCGCACGTTCGCC
GAAGGCTTGCCGCTTTTCCGGCGCGTCAATGTCCACCAGGCGCACGCGCACCGGCTGCTTGTCTACCAGC
ACGTCGATGGTGTCGCCGTCGATGATGCGCACGACCTCGCCGCGCAGCTCGGCCCATGCCGGCGAGGCAA
CGACCAGGACGGCCAGCGCGGCAGCGGCGCGCAGCATGGCGTAGCTTCGGCGCTTCATGCGTGGCCCCAT
TGCTGATGATCGGGGTACGCCAGGTGCAGCACTGCATCGAAATTGGCCTTGCAGTAGCCGTCCAGCGCCA
CCCGCGAGCCGAACGCCGGCGAAAGGTACTCGACCAGGCCGGGCCGGTCGCGGACCTCGCGCCCCAGGAC
GTGGATGCGCCGGCCGCGTGTGCCGTCGGGTCCAGGCACGAAGGCCAGCGCCTCGATGTTGAAGTCGATG
GATAGAAGTTGTCGGTAGTGCTTGGCCGCCCTCATCGCGTCCCCCTTGGTCAAATTGGGTATACCCATTT
GGGCCTAGTCTAGCCGGCATGGCGCATTACAGCAATACGCAATTTAAATGCGCCTAGCGCATTTTCCCGA
CCTTAATGCGCCTCGCGCTGTAGCCTCACGCCCACATATGTGCTAATGTGGTTACGTGTATTTTATGGAG
GTTATCCAATGAGCCGCCTGACAATCGACATGACGGACCAGCAGCACCAGAGCCTGAAAGCCCTGGCCGC
CTTGCAGGGCAAGACCATTAAGCAATACGCCCTCGAACGTCTGTTCCCCGGTGACGCTGATGCCGATCAG
GCATGGCAGGAACTGAAAACCATGCTGGGGAACCGCATCAACGATGGGCTTGCCGGCAAGGTGTCCACCA
AGAGCGTCGGCGAAATTCTTGATGAAGAACTCAGCGGGGATCGCGCTTGACGGCCTACATCCTCACGGCT
GAGGCCGAAGCCGATCTACGCGGCATCATCCGCTACACGCGCCGGGAGTGGGGCGCGGCGCAGGTGCGCC
GCTATATCGCTAAGCTGGAACAGGGCATAGCCAGGCTTGCCGCCGGCGAAGGCCCGTTTAAGGACATGAG
CGAACTCTTTCCCGCGCTGCGGATGGCCCGCTGCGAACACCACTACGTTTTTTGCCTGCCGCGTGCGGGC
GAACCCGCGTTGGTCGTGGCGATCCTGCATGAGCGCATGGACCTCATGACGCGACTTGCCGACAGGCTCA
AGGGCTGATTTCAGCCGCTAAAAATCGCGCCACTCACAACGTCCTGATGGCGTACTTACCCAAAGAACAG
CTAGGAGAATCATTTATGCTCAGCACACTTCCACAAGCTCATGCAACTTTCTTGAACCGCATCCGCGATG
CGGTCGCTTCCGATGTTCGCTTCCGCGCTCTTCTGATCGGCGGCTCTTACGTTCACGGAGGACTCGATGA
GCACTCCGATTTGGATTTCGACATCGTTGTTGAGGACAACTGCTACGCAGATGTCTTGTCTACACGCAAG
GATTTTGCCGAGGCACTGCCCGGCTTCCTCAACGCGTTCACCGGCGAACATGTAGGAGAACCGCGCCTTC
TGATCTGCCTATATGGTCCGCCACTGCTACACATCGGGGGATCAGCTTGGCGTAATCATGGTCATAGCTG
TTTCCTGTGTGAAATTGTTATCCGCTCACAATTCCACACAACATACGAGCCGGAAGCATAAAGTGTAAAG
CCTGGGGTGCCTAATGAGTGAGCTAACTCACATTAATTGCGTTGCGCTCACTGCCCGCTTTCCAGTCGGG
AAACCTGTCGTGCCAGCTGCATTAATGAATCGGCCAACGCGCGGGGAGAGGCGGTTTGCGTATTGGAATT
AATTCTTGAAGACGAAAGGGCCTCGTGATACGCCTATTTTTATAGGTTAATGTCATGATAATAATGGTTT
CTTAGAGCTTATCGGCCAGCCTCGCAGAGCAGGATTCCCGTTGAGCACCGCCAGGTGCGAATAAGGGACA
GTGAAGAAGGAACACCCGCTCGCGGGTGGGCCTACTTCACCTATCCTGCCCGGCTGACGCCGTTGGATAC
ACCAAGGAAAGTCTACACGAACCCTTTGGCAAAATCCTGTATATCGTGCGAAAAAGGATGGATATACCGA
AAAAATCGCTATAATGACCCCGAAGCAGGGTTATGCAGCGGAAAAGATCCGTCGATCGACCCAGGTGGCA
CTTTTCGGGGAAATGTGCGCGGAACCCCTATTTGTTTATTTTTCTAAATACATTCAAATATGTATCCGCT
CATGAGACAATAACCCTGATAAATGCTTCAATAATATTGAAAAAGGAAGAGTATGAGTATTCAACATTTC
CGTGTCGCCCTTATTCCCTTTTTTGCGGCATTTTGCCTTCCTGTTTTTGCTCACCCAGAAACGCTGGTGA
AAGTAAAAGATGCTGAAGATCAGTTGGGTGCACGAGTGGGTTACATCGAACTGGATCTCAACAGCGGTAA
GATCCTTGAGAGTTTTCGCCCCGAAGAACGTTTTCCAATGATGAGCACTTTTAAAGTTCTGCTATGTGGC
GCGGTATTATCCCGTGTTGACGCCGGGCAAGAGCAACTCGGTCGCCGCATACACTATTCTCAGAATGACT
TGGTTGAGTACTCACCAGTCACAGAAAAGCATCTTACGGATGGCATGACAGTAAGAGAATTATGCAGTGC
TGCCATAACCATGAGTGATAACACTGCGGCCAACTTACTTCTGACAACGATCGGAGGACCGAAGGAGCTA
ACCGCTTTTTTGCACAACATGGGGGATCATGTAACTCGCCTTGATCGTTGGGAACCGGAGCTGAATGAAG
CCATACCAAACGACGAGCGTGACACCACGATGCCTGTAGCAATGGCAACAACGTTGCGCAAACTATTAAC
TGGCGAACTACTTACTCTAGCTTCCCGGCAACAATTAATAGACTGGATGGAGGCGGATAAAGTTGCAGGA
CCACTTCTGCGCTCGGCCCTTCCGGCTGGCTGGTTTATTGCTGATAAATCTGGAGCCGGTGAGCGTGGGT
CTCGCGGTATCATTGCAGCACTGGGGCCAGATGGTAAGCCCTCCCGTATCGTAGTTATCTACACGACGGG
GAGTCAGGCAACTATGGATGAACGAAATAGACAGATCGCTGAGATAGGTGCCTCACTGATTAAGCATTGG
TAACTGTCAGACCAAGTTTACTCATATATACTTTAGATTGATTTAAAACTTCATTTTTAATTTAAAAGGA
TCTAGGTGAAGATCCTTTTTGATAATCTCATGACCAAAATCCCTTAACGTGAGTTTTCGTTCCACTGAGC
GTCAGACCCCGTAGAAAAGATCAAAGGATCTTCTTGAGATCCTTTTTTTCTGCGGGGGATCAGGACCGCT
GCCGGAGCGCAACCCACTCACTACAGCAGAGCCATGTAGACAACATCCCCTCCCCCTTTCCACCGCGTCA
GACGCCCGTAGCAGCCCGCTACGGGCTTTTTCATGCCCTGCCCTAGCGTCCAAGCCTCACGGCCGCGCTC
GGCCTCTCTGGCGGCCTTCTGGCGCTCCTGCTGCGGCGTCCGCTCGTGGGCCGTGGCGCGGGTCCGCGCG
CCGGCCTCGTGCGCCTGGCGCTCGCGGGCGAGGTCCAGGGCGGCCGTCTTCACGTTCTGCCTTGCGCAGA
TGAGATAGATCCGTCAATTCCGGCCTATCGTTTCCACGATCAGCGATCGGCTCGTTGCCCTGCGCCGCTC
CAAAGCCCGCGACGCAGCGCCGGCAGGCAGAGCAAGTAGAGGGCAGCGCCTGCAATCCATGCCCACCCGT
TCCACGTTGTTATAGAAGCCGCATAGATCGCCGTGAAGAGGAGGGGTCCGACGATCGAGGTCAGGCTGGT
GAGCGCCGCCAGTGAGCCTTGCAGCTGCCCCTGACGTTCCTCATCCACCTGCCTGGACAACATTGCTTGC
AGCGCCGGCATTCCGATGCCACCCGAAGCAAGCAGGACCATGATCGGGAACGCCATCCATCCCCGTGTCG
CGAAGGCAAGCAGGATGTAGCCTGTGCCGTCGGCAATCATTCCGAGCATGAGTGCCCGCCTTTCGCCGAG
CCGGGCGGCTACAGGGCCGGTGATCATTGCCTGGGCGAGTGAATGCAGAATGCCAAATGCGGCAAGCGAA
ATGCCGATCGTGGTCGCGTCCCAGTGAAAGCGATCCTCGCCGAAAATGACCCAAAGCGCGGCCGGCACCT
GTCCGACAAGTTGCATGATGAAGAAGACCGCCATCAGGGCGGCGACGACGGTCATGCCCCGGGCCCACCG
GAACGAAGCGAGCGGGTTGAGAGCCTCCCGGCGTAACGGCCGGCGTTCGCCTTTGTGCGACTCCGGCAAA
AGGAAACAGCCCGTCAGGAAATTGAGGCCGTTCAAGGCTGCCGCGGCGAAGAACGGAGCGTGGGGGGAGA
AACCGCCCATCAGCCCACCGAGCACAGGTCCCGCGACCATCCCGAACCCGAAACAGGCGCTCATGAAGCC
GAAGTGCCGCGCGCGCTCATCGCCATCAGTGATATCGGCAATATAAGCGCCGGCTACCGCCCCAGTCGCC
CCGGTGATGCCGGCCACGATCCGCCCGATATAGAGAACCCAAAGGAAAGGCGCTGTCGCCATGATGGCGT
AGTCGACAGTGGCGCCGGCCAGCGAGACGAGCAAGATTGGCCGCCGCCCGAAACGATCCGACAGCGCGCC
CAGCACAGGTGCGCAGGCAAATTGCACCAACGCATACAGCGCCAGCAGAATGCCATAGTGGGCGGTGACG
TCGTTCGAGTGAACCAGATCGCGCAGGAGGCCCGGCAGCACCGGCATAATCAGGCCGATGCCGACAGCGT
CGAGCGCGACAGTGCTCAGAATTACGATCAGGGGTATGTTGGGTTTCACGTCTGGCCTCCGGACCAGCCT
CCGCTGGTCCGATTGAACGCGCGGATTCTTTATCACTGATAAGTTGGTGGACATATTATGTTTATCAGTG
ATAAAGTGTCAAGCATGACAAAGTTGCAGCCGAATACAGTGATCCGTGCCGCCCTGGACCTGTTGAACGA
GGTCGGCGTAGACGGTCTGACGACACGCAAACTGGCGGAACGGTTGGGGGTTCAGCAGCCGGCGCTTTAC
TGGCACTTCAGGAACAAGCGGGCGCTGCTCGACGCACTGGCCGAAGCCATGCTGGCGGAGAATCATACGC
ATTCGGTGCCGAGAGCCGACGACGACTGGCGCTCATTTCTGATCGGGAATGCCCGCAGCTTCAGGCAGGC
GCTGCTCGCCTACCGCGATGGCGCGCGCATCCATGCCGGCACGCGACCGGGCGCACCGCAGATGGAAACG
GCCGACGCGCAGCTTCGCTTCCTCTGCGAGGCGGGTTTTTCGGCCGGGGACGCCGTCAATGCGCTGATGA
CAATCAGCTACTTCACTGTTGGGGCCGTGCTTGAGGAGCAGGCCGGCGACAGCGATGCCGGCGAGCGCGG
CGGCACCGTTGAACAGGCTCCGCTCTCGCCGCTGTTGCGGGCCGCGATAGACGCCTTCGACGAAGCCGGT
CCGGACGCAGCGTTCGAGCAGGGACTCGCGGTGATTGTCGATGGATTGGCGAAAAGGAGGCTCGTTGTCA
GGAACGTTGAAGGACCGAGAAAGGGTGACGATTGATCAGGACCGCTGCCGGAGCGCAACCCACTCACTAC
AGCAGAGCCATGTAGACAACATCCCCTCCCCCTTTCCACCGCGTCAGACGCCCGTAGCAGCCCGCTACGG
GCTTTTTCATGCCCTGCCCTAGCGTCCAAGCCTCACGGCCGCGCTCGGCCTCTCTGGCGGCCTTCTGGCG
CTCCTGCTGCGGCGTCCGCTCGTGGGCCGTGGCGCGGGTCCGCGCGCCGGCCTCGTGCGCCTGGCGCTCG
CGGGCGAGGTCCAGGGCGGCCGTCTTCACGTTCTGCCTTGCGCAGATGAGATAGATCCCGGAATTGACGG
ATCTAGCGTGGACTCAAGGCTCTCGCGAATGGCTCGCGTTGGAAACTTTCATTGACACTTGAGGGGCA
